LOCUS       Exported 5319 bp ds-DNA circular SYN 13-MAY-2021
DEFINITION  Mammalian expression plasmid for SARS-CoV-2 endoRNAse.
ACCESSION   .
VERSION     .
KEYWORDS    pGBW-m4134159
SOURCE      synthetic DNA construct
  ORGANISM  synthetic DNA construct
REFERENCE   1 (bases 1 to 5319)
  TITLE     SARS-CoV-2 protein Mammalian expression constructs, tagged, for
            protein expression and/or purification
REFERENCE   2 (bases 1 to 5319)
  AUTHORS   .
  TITLE     Direct Submission
  JOURNAL   Exported May 13, 2021 from SnapGene Server 1.1.58
            http://www.snapgene.com
FEATURES             Location/Qualifiers
     source          1..5319
                     /organism="synthetic DNA construct"
                     /mol_type="other DNA"
     terminator      228..364
                     /label=rrnG terminator
                     /note="transcription terminator from the E. coli ribosomal
                     RNA rrnG operon (Albrechtsen et al., 1991)"
     misc_feature    516..587
                     /label=5' beta-globin insulator
                     /note="insulator upstream of the human beta-globin locus
                     (Farrell et al., 2002)"
     terminator      592..638
                     /label=T7 terminator
                     /note="transcription terminator for bacteriophage T7 RNA
                     polymerase"
     polyA_signal    656..704
                     /note="synthetic polyadenylation signal"
     enhancer        785..1088
                     /label=CMV enhancer
                     /note="human cytomegalovirus immediate early enhancer"
     promoter        1090..1292
                     /label=CMV promoter
                     /note="human cytomegalovirus (CMV) immediate early
                     promoter"
     primer_bind     1243..1263
                     /label=CMV-F
                     /note="Human CMV immediate early promoter, forward primer"
     CDS             2408..2428
                     /codon_start=1
                     /product="tobacco etch virus (TEV) protease recognition and
                     cleavage site"
                     /label=TEV site
                     /translation="ENLYFQS"
     CDS             2432..2497
                     /codon_start=1
                     /product="three tandem FLAG(R) epitope tags, followed by an
                     enterokinase cleavage site"
                     /label=3xFLAG
                     /translation="DYKDHDGDYKDHDIDYKDDDDK"
     polyA_signal    2550..2671
                     /label=SV40 poly(A) signal
                     /note="SV40 polyadenylation signal"
     primer_bind     complement(2561..2580)
                     /label=EBV-rev
                     /note="SV40 polyA terminator, reverse primer"
     primer_bind     2615..2634
                     /label=SV40pA-R
                     /note="SV40 polyA, reverse primer"
     terminator      2786..2832
                     /label=T7 terminator
                     /note="transcription terminator for bacteriophage T7 RNA
                     polymerase"
     terminator      2862..2998
                     /label=rrnG terminator
                     /note="transcription terminator from the E. coli ribosomal
                     RNA rrnG operon (Albrechtsen et al., 1991)"
     misc_feature    3043..3114
                     /label=3' beta-globin insulator
                     /note="insulator downstream of the human beta-globin locus
                     (Farrell et al., 2002)"
     rep_origin      complement(3340..3928)
                     /direction=LEFT
                     /label=ori
                     /note="high-copy-number ColE1/pMB1/pBR322/pUC origin of
                     replication"
     primer_bind     complement(3420..3439)
                     /label=pBR322ori-F
                     /note="pBR322 origin, forward primer"
     CDS             4674..215
                     /codon_start=1
                     /gene="bla"
                     /product="beta-lactamase"
                     /label=AmpR
                     /note="confers resistance to ampicillin, carbenicillin, and
                     related antibiotics"
                     /translation="MSIQHFRVALIPFFAAFCLPVFAHPETLVKVKDAEDQLGARVGYI
                     ELDLNSGKILESFRPEERFPMMSTFKVLLCGAVLSRIDAGQEQLGRRIHYSQNDLVEYS
                     PVTEKHLTDGMTVRELCSAAITMSDNTAANLLLTTIGGPKELTAFLHNMGDHVTRLDRW
                     EPELNEAIPNDERDTTMPVAMATTLRKLLTGELLTLASRQQLIDWMEADKVAGPLLRSA
                     LPAGWFIADKSGAGERGSRGIIAALGPDGKPSRIVVIYTTGSQATMDERNRQIAEIGAS
                     LIKHW"
     primer_bind     complement(4892..4911)
                     /label=Amp-R
                     /note="Ampicillin resistance gene, reverse primer"
ORIGIN
        1 gaccacttct gcgctcggcc cttccggctg gctggtttat tgctgataaa tctggagccg
       61 gtgagcgtgg gtctcgcggt atcattgcag cactggggcc agatggtaag ccctcccgta
      121 tcgtagttat ctacacgacg gggagtcagg caactatgga tgaacgaaat agacagatcg
      181 ctgagatagg tgcctcactg attaagcatt ggtaaccgat tctaggtgca ttggcgcaga
      241 aaaaaatgcc tgatgcgacg ctgcgcgtct tatactccca catatgccag attcagcaac
      301 ggatacggct tccccaactt gcccacttcc atacgtgtcc tccttaccag aaatttatcc
      361 ttaagatccc gaatcgttta aactcgactc tggctctatc gaatctccgt cgtttcgagc
      421 ttacgcgaac agccgtggcg ctcatttgct cgtcgggcat cgaatctcgt cagctatcgt
      481 cagcttacct ttttggcagc gatcgcggct cccgacatct tggaccatta gctccacagg
      541 tatcttcttc cctctagtgg tcataacagc agcttcagct acctctcaat tcaaaaaacc
      601 cctcaagacc cgtttagagg ccccaagggg ttatgctatc aatcgttgcg ttacacacac
      661 aaaaaaccaa cacacatcca tcttcgatgg atagcgattt tattatctaa ctgctgatcg
      721 agtgtagcca gatctagtaa tcaattacgg ggtcattagt tcatagccca tatatggagt
      781 tccgcgttac ataacttacg gtaaatggcc cgcctggctg accgcccaac gacccccgcc
      841 cattgacgtc aataatgacg tatgttccca tagtaacgcc aatagggact ttccattgac
      901 gtcaatgggt ggagtattta cggtaaactg cccacttggc agtacatcaa gtgtatcata
      961 tgccaagtac gccccctatt gacgtcaatg acggtaaatg gcccgcctgg cattatgccc
     1021 agtacatgac cttatgggac tttcctactt ggcagtacat ctacgtatta gtcatcgcta
     1081 ttaccatgct gatgcggttt tggcagtaca tcaatgggcg tggatagcgg tttgactcac
     1141 ggggatttcc aagtctccac cccattgacg tcaatgggag tttgttttgg caccaaaatc
     1201 aacgggactt tccaaaatgt cgtaacaact ccgccccatt gacgcaaatg ggcggtaggc
     1261 gtgtacggtg ggaggtctat ataagcagag ctggtttagt gaaccgtcag atcagatctt
     1321 tgtcgatcct accatccact cgacacaccc gccagcggcc gccaccatgt cactggagaa
     1381 cgttgctttc aatgtagtga acaaggggca ctttgacgga cagcaaggcg aagtgccggt
     1441 cagtatcata aataatacgg tgtacaccaa agtcgatggt gttgacgtgg agttatttga
     1501 aaacaagaca actttgcctg tcaatgtggc cttcgagctg tgggcaaaac gcaacattaa
     1561 gccagtaccc gaagtgaaaa tcctcaacaa tcttggcgtt gatattgccg caaacactgt
     1621 tatctgggat tataagcgag atgcgcctgc ccatatatcc accattggag tgtgttctat
     1681 gacagacatc gctaaaaagc ccaccgagac aatttgcgcg ccactcacgg tattctttga
     1741 cgggagggtc gacggtcagg tggatctgtt tagaaatgcc cgtaacggcg tacttattac
     1801 tgaaggaagc gtgaaaggcc tacagcccag tgttgggccg aagcaagcaa gcctaaatgg
     1861 agtcacactg atcggagagg ctgtgaaaac ccagttcaac tactataaga aggtcgacgg
     1921 cgtggttcag cagctgcctg agacatactt tacccaatcg cggaatctgc aagaatttaa
     1981 gcccagatcc cagatggaga ttgacttctt ggaactggcc atggatgagt tcatcgaacg
     2041 gtataagctc gagggctacg ccttcgagca catagtttat ggggattttt ctcattcaca
     2101 gttaggcggt ctgcacttgc tcatcggatt agcgaaacgc tttaaagaga gcccattcga
     2161 acttgaagac tttatcccaa tggactcaac tgtgaagaat tacttcataa ctgacgctca
     2221 gacagggtcc agcaagtgcg tctgttctgt tattgatttg ctacttgatg atttcgtgga
     2281 gattattaaa tcacaggacc tgtccgtggt ttcgaaggtc gtgaaagtaa ccatcgacta
     2341 tacggaaatt agtttcatgc tttggtgtaa ggatggccat gtggagacat tttatcctaa
     2401 gctccaggaa aacctttact ttcagtcgat ggattataag gaccacgatg gagactacaa
     2461 agatcatgac attgattaca aggacgacga tgacaaataa gctagcttga ctgactgaga
     2521 tacagcgtac cttcagctca cagacatgat aagatacatt gatgagtttg gacaaaccac
     2581 aactagaatg cagtgaaaaa aatgctttat ttgtgaaatt tgtgatgcta ttgctttatt
     2641 tgtaaccatt ataagctgca ataaacaagt taacaacaac aattgcattc attttatgtt
     2701 tcaggttcag ggggaggtgt gggaggtttt ttaaagcaag taaaacctct acaaatgtgg
     2761 tattggccca tctctatcgg tatcgtagca taaccccttg gggcctctaa acgggtcttg
     2821 aggggttttt tgtgcccctc gggccggatt gctatctacc ggcattggcg cagaaaaaaa
     2881 tgcctgatgc gacgctgcgc gtcttatact cccacatatg ccagattcag caacggatac
     2941 ggcttcccca acttgcccac ttccatacgt gtcctcctta ccagaaattt atccttaagg
     3001 tcgtcagcta tcctgcaggc gatctctcga tttcgatcaa gacattcctt taatggtctt
     3061 ttctggacac cactaggggt cagaagtagt tcatcaaact ttcttccctc cctaatctca
     3121 ttggttacct tgggctatcg aaacttaatt aaccagtcaa gtcagctact tggcgagatc
     3181 gacttgtctg ggtttcgact acgctcagaa ttgcgtcagt caagttcgat ctggtccttg
     3241 ctattgcacc cgttctccga ttacgagttt catttaaatc atgtgagcaa aaggccagca
     3301 aaaggccagg aaccgtaaaa aggccgcgtt gctggcgttt ttccataggc tccgcccccc
     3361 tgacgagcat cacaaaaatc gacgctcaag tcagaggtgg cgaaacccga caggactata
     3421 aagataccag gcgtttcccc ctggaagctc cctcgtgcgc tctcctgttc cgaccctgcc
     3481 gcttaccgga tacctgtccg cctttctccc ttcgggaagc gtggcgcttt ctcatagctc
     3541 acgctgtagg tatctcagtt cggtgtaggt cgttcgctcc aagctgggct gtgtgcacga
     3601 accccccgtt cagcccgacc gctgcgcctt atccggtaac tatcgtcttg agtccaaccc
     3661 ggtaagacac gacttatcgc cactggcagc agccactggt aacaggatta gcagagcgag
     3721 gtatgtaggc ggtgctacag agttcttgaa gtggtggcct aactacggct acactagaag
     3781 aacagtattt ggtatctgcg ctctgctgaa gccagttacc ttcggaaaaa gagttggtag
     3841 ctcttgatcc ggcaaacaaa ccaccgctgg tagcggtggt ttttttgttt gcaagcagca
     3901 gattacgcgc agaaaaaaag gatctcaaga agatcctttg atcttttcta cggggtctga
     3961 cgctcagtgg aacgaaaact cacgttaagg gattttggtc atgagattat caaaaaggat
     4021 cttcacctag atccttttaa attaaaaatg aagttttaaa tcaatctaaa gtatatatga
     4081 gtaaacttgg tctgacagtt accaatgctt aatcagtgag gcacctatct cagcgatctg
     4141 tctatttcgt tcatccatag ttgcatttaa atttccgaac tctccaaggc cctcgtcgga
     4201 aaatcttcaa acctttcgtc cgatccatct tgcaggctac ctctcgaacg aactatcgca
     4261 agtctcttgg ccggccttgc gccttggcta ttgcttggca gcgcctatcg ccaggtatta
     4321 ctccaatccc gaatatccga gatcgggatc acccgagaga agttcaacct acatcctcaa
     4381 tcccgatcta tccgagatcc gaggaatatc gaaatcgggg cgcgcctggt gtaccgagaa
     4441 cgatcctctc agtgcgagtc tcgacgatcc atatcgttgc ttggcagtca gccagtcgga
     4501 atccagcttg ggacccagga agtccaatcg tcagatattg tactcaagcc tggtcacggc
     4561 agcgtaccga tctgtttaaa cctagatatt gatagtctga tcggtcaacg tataatcgag
     4621 tcctagcttt tgcaaacatc tatcaagaga caggatcagc aggaggcttt cgcatgagta
     4681 ttcaacattt ccgtgtcgcc cttattccct tttttgcggc attttgcctt cctgtttttg
     4741 ctcacccaga aacgctggtg aaagtaaaag atgctgaaga tcagttgggt gcgcgagtgg
     4801 gttacatcga actggatctc aacagcggta agatccttga gagttttcgc cccgaagaac
     4861 gctttccaat gatgagcact tttaaagttc tgctatgtgg cgcggtatta tcccgtattg
     4921 acgccgggca agagcaactc ggtcgccgca tacactattc tcagaatgac ttggttgagt
     4981 attcaccagt cacagaaaag catcttacgg atggcatgac agtaagagaa ttatgcagtg
     5041 ctgccataac catgagtgat aacactgcgg ccaacttact tctgacaacg attggaggac
     5101 cgaaggagct aaccgctttt ttgcacaaca tgggggatca tgtaactcgc cttgatcgtt
     5161 gggaaccgga gctgaatgaa gccataccaa acgacgagcg tgacaccacg atgcctgtag
     5221 caatggcaac aaccttgcgt aaactattaa ctggcgaact acttactcta gcttcccggc
     5281 aacagttgat agactggatg gaggcggata aagttgcag
//
